>Addgene plasmid #205347 | pBad33_ISMac7_reRNA | addgene full sequence | sequence record 410888 | Addgene NGS Result
TTATCATCGATCTGACAGCTAGCTCAGTCCTAGGTATAATGCTAGCCCCGGGAAAAGATCTAAAGAGGAG
AAAGAATTCATGATGAAAGCGTTCAAATTTAGGCTCTATCCTACAACTACACAAGCTGATCAACTCAATC
AACATATAGGTAGCTGTAGGTTTGTCTATAATTGGGCACTTGATCAGAAAATTAAAACATACGAACAAAC
AGGGAAATCAATTTCCAGATTTGACTTAAACAAATTAATTCCAGCTTTGAAGACCTCTAACGAATGGTTA
GGAGAAGTCAATTCTCAATCATTACAGGGGATGACTAAGCAGGTTGAGTCTGCTTTCACTCGATTTTTCC
GAGAGAAGAATGGATTTCCGAAGTTTAAGTCAAAGAAAAATCCTATCCAGTCTTTTCCCGTACCCCAACA
CTATTCTGTGAATTTTGAAAACCATACCGTTAAACTTCCTAAAATTGGTGAGATTAAAGCAGTTCTTCAC
CGAAAATTTGATGGAGAGCTTAAAACAGCTAGGGTATCAAGGACTTGTAAAGGGCATTACTACATCAGCG
TCCTTGTTGAAGACGGTAAAGAACTTCCTGAAAAACAGGGATTCTCAGAATCAACAACAGTAGGAATAGA
TGTGGGTATCAAAGATTTTGCCGTCCTTTCCACAGGAGAAAAGATTGAGAATCCTAAATACCTGAAAAAC
TCTTTGCAAAGGTTAAAGGTCCTTCAGAAAAGAGTATCAAGGAAACAAAAAGGCTCTAAAAATAGGGCAA
AAGCCAGACAGAGGCTTGCTGTACTCCACGACAAAATAACAAATCAGAGGAATGACTTCCAGAACAAACT
CTCTTTTAGACTTGTTAGCGAAAACCAAGCTGTAGCTCTGGAAACTCTGAATGTTAAAGGTATGGTTAAA
AATCATCATTTGGCACAGGCTATAAGTGATTCTGCATGGAGCAGCTTTGTAACAAAGTTAGAATATAAAG
CAGAATGGTTTGGAAAAGGCGTATTAAGGATAGGACAATTTGAACCTTCTTCTAAGCTCTGTAACGTGTG
TGGATACCATAATAAAGAGCTTCAGTTAAAAGACAGAGAATGGACTTGTCCTGATTGTAAAACAAAACAT
GATAGAGACATAAATGCCGCTATCAATATCAAGAAATTCGCTCTCATAGATCAAAATCTAATTGGATTGG
GATCCTGAGAGATCTTTGACAGCTAGCTCAGTCCTAGGTATAATACTAGTGACAGAGAATGGACTTGTCC
TGATTGTAAAACAAAACATGATAGAGACATAAATGCCGCTATCAATATCAAGAAATTCGCTCTCATAGAT
CAAAATCTAATTGGATTGTAACACCTACGGAACGTGGGGAAGAGCTTGGGGACTTGCCCTCAATAGAGGG
AAGAATGAACCAAGAAGCAACTCAGTCTTTAGCTGAGTGGTAGTTCACGCTCGGAGATCATCATTGCGTT
TTTTAAGCTTGGCTGTTTTGGCGGATGAGAGAAGATTTTCAGCCTGATACAGATTAAATCAGAACGCAGA
AGCGGTCTGATAAAACAGAATTTGCCTGGCGGCAGTAGCGCGGTGGTCCCACCTGACCCCATGCCGAACT
CAGAAGTGAAACGCCGTAGCGCCGATGGTAGTGTGGGGTCTCCCCATGCGAGAGTAGGGAACTGCCAGGC
ATCAAATAAAACGAAAGGCTCAGTCGAAAGACTGGGCCTTTCGTTTTATCTGTTGTTTGTCGGTGAACGC
TCTCCTGAGTAGGACAAATCCGCCGGGAGCGGATTTGAACGTTGCGAAGCAACGGCCCGGAGGGTGGCGG
GCAGGACGCCCGCCATAAACTGCCAGGCATCAAATTAAGCAGAAGGCCATCCTGACGGATGGCCTTTTTG
CGTTTCTACAAACTCTTTTGTTTATTTTTCTAAATACATTCAAATATGTATCCGCTCATGAGACAATAAC
CCTGATAAATGCTTCAATAATATTGAAAAAGGAAGAGTATGAGTATTCAACATTTCCGTGTCGCCCTTAT
TCCCTTTTTTGCGGCATTTTGCCTTCCTGTTTTTGCTCACCCAGAAACGCTGGTGAAAGTAAAAGATGCT
GAAGATCAGTTGGGTGCAGCAAACTATTAACTGGCGAACTACTTACTCTAGCTTCCCGGCAACAATTAAT
AGACTGGATGGAGGCGGATAAAGTTGCAGGACCACTTCTGCGCTCGGCCCTTCCGGCTGGCTGGTTTATT
GCTGATAAATCTGGAGCCGGTGAGCGTGGGTCTCGCGGTATCATTGCAGCACTGGGGCCAGATGGTAAGC
CCTCCCGTATCGTAGTTATCTACACGACGGGGAGTCAGGCAACTATGGATGAACGAAATAGACAGATCGC
TGAGATAGGTGCCTCACTGATTAAGCATTGGTAACTGTCAGACCAAGTTTACTCATATATACTTTAGATT
GATT
[125 nt withheld, positions 2455-2579]
C
[141 nt withheld, positions 2581-2721]
CCTTTGACGTTGGAGTCCACGTTCTTT
[37 nt withheld, positions 2749-2785]
ACCCTATCTCGGGCTATTCTTTTGATTTATAAGGGATTTTGCCGATTTCGGCCTATTGGTTAAAAAATGA
GCTGATTTAACAAAAATTTAACGCGAATTTTAACAAAATATTAACGTTTACAATTTAAAAGGATCTAGGT
GAAGATCCTTTTTGATAATCTCATGACCAAAATCCCTTAACGTGAGTTTTCGTTCCACTGAGCGTCAGAC
CCCGTAGAAAAGATCAAAGGATCTTCTTGAGATCCTTTTTTTCTGCGCGTAATCTGCTGCTTGCAAACAA
AAAAACCACCGCTACCAGCGGTGGTTTGTTTGCCGGATCAAGAGCTACCAACTCTTTTTCCGAAGGTAAC
TGGCTTCAGCAGAGCGCAGATACCAAATACTGTCCTTCTAGTGTAGCCGTAGTTAGGCCACCACTTCAAG
AACTCTGTAGCACCGCCTACATACCTCGCTCTGCTAATCCTGTTACCAGTCAGGCATTTGAGAAGCACAC
GGTCACACTGCTTCCGGTAGTCAATAAACCGGTAAACCAGCAATAGACATAAGCGGCTATTTAACGACCC
TGCCCTGAACCGACGACCGGGTCGAATTTGCTTTCGAATTTCTGCCATTCATCCGCTTATTATCACTTAT
TCAGGCGTAGCAACCAGGCGTTTAAGGGCACCAATAACTGCCTTAAAAAAATTACGCCCCGCCCTGCCAC
TCATCGCAGTACTGTTGTAATTCATTAAGCATTCTGCCGACATGGAAGCCATCACAAACGGCATGATGAA
CCTGAATCGCCAGCGGCATCAGCACCTTGTCGCCTTGCGTATAATATTTGCCCATGGTGAAAACGGGGGC
GAAGAAGTTGTCCATATTGGCCACGTTTAAATCAAAACTGGTGAAACTCACCCAGGGATTGGCTGAGACG
AAAAACATATTCTCAATAAACCCTTTAGGGAAATAGGCCAGGTTTTCACCGTAACACGCCACATCTTGCG
AATATATGTGTAGAAACTGCCGGAAATCGTCGTGGTATTCACTCCAGAGCGATGAAAACGTTTCAGTTTG
CTCATGGAAAACGGTGTAACAAGGGTGAACACTATCCCATATCACCAGCTCACCGTCTTTCATTGCCATA
CGGAACTCCGGATGAGCATTCATCAGGCGGGCAAGAATGTGAATAAAGGCCGGATAAAACTTGTGCTTAT
TTTTCTTTACGGTCTTTAAAAAGGCCGTAATATCCAGCTGAACGGTCTGGTTATAGGTACATTGAGCAAC
TGACTGAAATGCCTCAAAATGTTCTTTACGATGCCATTGGGATATATCAACGGTGGTATATCCAGTGATT
TTTTTCTCCATTTTAGCTTCCTTAGCTCCTGAAAATCTCGATAACTCAAAAAATACGCCCGGTAGTGATC
TTATTTCATTATGGTGAAAGTTGGAACCTCTTACGTGCCGATCAACGTCTCATTTTCGCCAAAAGTTGGC
CCAGGGCTTCCCGGTATCAACAGGGACACCAGGATTTATTTATTCTGCGAAGTGATCTTCCGTCACAGGT
ATTTATTCGGCGCAAAGTGCGTCGGGTGATGCTGCCAACTTACTGATTTAGTGTATGATGGTGTTTTTGA
GGTGCTCCAGTGGCTTCTGTTTCTATCAGCTGTCCCTCCTGTTCAGCTACTGACGGGGTGGTGCGTAACG
GCAAAAGCACCGCCGGACATCAGCGCTAGCGGAGTGTATACTGGCTTACTATGTTGGCACTGATGAGGGT
GTCAGTGAAGTGCTTCATGTGGCAGGAGAAAAAAGGCTGCACCGGTGCGTCAGCAGAATATGTGATACAG
GATATATTCCGCTTCCTCGCTCACTGACTCGCTACGCTCGGTCGTTCGACTGCGGCGAGCGGAAATGGCT
TACGAACGGGGCGGAGATTTCCTGGAAGATGCCAGGAAGATACTTAACAGGGAAGTGAGAGGGCCGCGGC
AAAGCCGTTTTTCCATAGGCTCCGCCCCCCTGACAAGCATCACGAAATCTGACGCTCAAATCAGTGGTGG
CGAAACCCGACAGGACTATAAAGATACCAGGCGTTTCCCCCTGGCGGCTCCCTCGTGCGCTCTCCTGTTC
CTGCCTTTCGGTTTACCGGTGTCATTCCGCTGTTATGGCCGCGTTTGTCTCATTCCACGCCTGACACTCA
GTTCCGGGTAGGCAGTTCGCTCCAAGCTGGACTGTATGCACGAACCCCCCGTTCAGTCCGACCGCTGCGC
CTTATCCGGTAACTATCGTCTTGAGTCCAACCCGGAAAGACATGCAAAAGCACCACTGGCAGCAGCCACT
GGTAATTGATTTAGAGGAGTTAGTCTTGAAGTCATGCGCCGGTTAAGGCTAAACTGAAAGGACAAGTTTT
GGTGACTGCGCTCCTCCAAGCCAGTTACCTCGGTTCAAAGAGTTGGTAGCTCAGAGAACCTTCGAAAAAC
CGCCCTGCAAGGCGGTTTTTTCGTTTTCAGAGCAAGAGATTACGCGCAGACCAAAACGATCTCAAGAAGA
TCATCTTATTAATCAGATAAAATATTTCTAGGCTCATGAGCCCGAAGTGGCGAGCCCGATCTTCCCCATC
GGTGATGTCGGCGATATAGGCGCCAGCAACCGCACCTGTGGCGCCGGTGATGCCGGCCACGATGCGTCCG
GCGTAGAGGATCTGCTCATGTTTGACAGC
Features (pLannotate 1.2.2; 17 found; start..end, strand, type, name):
     13..46      +  promoter       J23119 promoter: bacterial promoter (Registry of Standard Biological Parts BBa J23119)
   1206..1240    +  promoter       J23119(SpeI) promoter: bacterial promoter (Registry of Standard Biological Parts BBa J23119) modified to end with an SpeI site
   1564..1679    +  ncRNA          5S rRNA: Accession: RF00001 - 5S ribosomal RNA
   1683..1769    +  terminator     rrnB T1 terminator: Escherichia coli rrnB; transcription terminator T1 from the E. coli rrnB gene
   1861..1888    +  terminator     rrnB T2 terminator: transcription terminator T2 from the E. coli rrnB gene
   1907..1998    +  promoter       AmpR promoter: bla
   1999..2118    +  CDS            AmpR (fragment): β-lactamase; bla; confers resistance to ampicillin, carbenicillin, and related antibiotics
   2119..2413    +  CDS            bla(M) (fragment): β-lactamase lacking the signal sequence; bla(M); allows cytosolic expression of β-lactamase
   2456..2836    +  rep_origin     M13 ori (sequence partly withheld): M13 bacteriophage origin of replication; arrow indicates direction of (+) strand synthesis
   3022..3255    +  rep_origin     ori (fragment): high-copy-number ColE1/pMB1/pBR322/pUC origin of replication
   3470..4126    -  CDS            cat: CAT_ECOLX - Experimental evidence at protein level: Swiss-Prot protein existence level 1. This enzyme is an effector of chloramphenicol resistance in bacteria. From Escherichia coli. This protein is used as a marker in many commonly used cloning vectors, such as pACYC184.
   4127..4229    -  promoter       cat promoter: promoter of the E. coli cat gene encoding chloramphenicol acetyltransferase
   4350..4493    +  mobile_element IS1 (fragment): prokaryotic transposable element IS1
   4612..4667    -  rep_origin     RSF ori (fragment): Plasmids containing the RSF 1030 origin of replication can be propagated in E. coli cells that contain additional plasmids with compatible origins.
   4755..5300    -  rep_origin     p15A ori: Plasmids containing the medium-copy-number p15A origin of replication can be propagated in E. coli cells that contain a second plasmid with the ColE1 origin.
   5337..5457    -  CDS            TcR (fragment): tetracycline efflux protein; tet; confers resistance to tetracycline
   5467..11      +  promoter       tet promoter (fragment) (across the origin): E. coli promoter for tetracycline efflux protein gene
