[The description below was written by a language model from this plasmid's Addgene catalogue record and pLannotate feature annotations shown in this document.]
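Description:
pBad33_ISMac7_reRNA is a low-copy bacterial expression plasmid built on a pBAD33-type backbone and designed to co-express the ISMac7 TnpB protein with its cognate reRNA, the guide RNA that directs this small transposon-associated, RNA-guided nuclease to its DNA target. It replicates from a p15A origin, which is compatible with ColE1-type plasmids and so allows a second plasmid, such as a target or reporter, to be maintained in the same E. coli cell. Selection is by chloramphenicol through a cat gene under its own promoter. The annotation also picks up an M13 phage origin and several backbone remnants: partial β-lactamase sequences behind an AmpR promoter, fragments of ColE1 and RSF origins, an IS1 fragment, and pieces of the tetracycline resistance gene and its promoter. These fragments are not expected to confer ampicillin or tetracycline resistance.

Despite the pBAD name, the feature table shows no araC gene or araBAD promoter. Instead it lists two copies of the strong constitutive synthetic promoter J23119, one near the start of the sequence and a SpeI-ending variant about 1.2 kb downstream, followed by the rrnB region (5S rRNA, T1 and T2 terminators). The TnpB coding sequence and the reRNA are not themselves annotated. The unannotated stretches after each promoter are consistent with the first driving TnpB and the second driving the reRNA, but this assignment is an inference from the layout, not a recorded fact. The source species of the insert is given only as "Other". The associated work concerns mining and characterising TnpB nucleases as miniature genome editors, so the plasmid is suited to testing ISMac7 TnpB activity in bacteria.
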