Addgene plasmid #205347: pBad33_ISMac7_reRNA
Purpose: Bacterial expression of ISMac7 TnpB and its reRNA
Depositing lab: Haoyi Wang. Depositing organization: Institute of Zoology, Chinese Academy of Sciences. Publication: Evolutionary mining and functional characterization of TnpB nucleases identify efficient miniature genome editors. Xiang G, Li Y, Sun J, Huo Y, Cao S, Cao Y, Guo Y, Yang L, Cai Y, Zhang YE, Wang H. Nat Biotechnol. 2023 Jun 29. doi: 10.1038/s41587-023-01857-x. PubMed 37386294.
Backbone
  Vector backbone: pBAD
  Vector type: Bacterial Expression
Growth in bacteria
  Bacterial resistance: Chloramphenicol, 25 μg/mL
  Growth temperature: 37°C
  Growth strain: DH5alpha
  Copy number: Low Copy
Gene/Insert
  Gene/Insert name: ISMac7 TnpB
  Species: Other
  Cloning method: Unknown
Terms and licenses: Academic/Nonprofit Terms; Industry Terms: Not Available to Industry
How to cite: pBad33_ISMac7_reRNA was a gift from Haoyi Wang (Addgene plasmid # 205347 ; http://n2t.net/addgene:205347 ; RRID:Addgene_205347)
